>Addgene plasmid #22825 | pBMTB-4 | depositor full sequence | sequence record 10463 | Author sequence
AACGAATTCAAGCTTGATATCATTCAGGACGAGCCTCAGACTCCAGCGTAACTGGACTGAAAACAAACTA
AAGCGCCCTTGTGGCGCTTTAGTTTTGTTCCGCTCATGATAATAATGGTTTCTTAGACGTCAGGTGGCAC
TTTTCGGGGAAATGTGCGCGCCCGCGTTCCTGCTGGCGCTGGGCCTGTTTCTGGCGCTGGACTTCCCGCT
GTTCCGTCAGCAGCTTTTCGCCCACGGCCTTGATGATCGCGGCGGCCTTGGCCTGCATATCCCGATTCAA
CGGCCCCAGGGCGTCCAGAACGGGCTTCAGGCGCTCCCGAAGGTCTCGGGCCGTCTCTTGGGCTTGATCG
GCCTTCTTGCGCATCTCACGCGCTCCTGCGGCGGCCTGTAGGGCAGGCTCATACCCCTGCCGAACCGCTT
TTGTCAGCCGGTCGGCCACGGCTTCCGGCGTCTCAACGCGCTTTGAGATTCCCAGCTTTTCGGCCAATCC
CTGCGGTGCATAGGCGCGTGGCTCGACCGCTTGCGGGCTGATGGTGACGTGGCCCACTGGTGGCCGCTCC
AGGGCCTCGTAGAACGCCTGAATGCGCGTGTGACGTGCCTTGCTGCCCTCGATGCCCCGTTGCAGCCCTA
GATCGGCCACAGCGGCCGCAAACGTGGTCTGGTCGCGGGTCATCTGCGCTTTGTTGCCGATGAACTCCTT
GGCCGACAGCCTGCCGTCCTGCGTCAGCGGCACCACGAACGCGGTCATGTGCGGGCTGGTTTCGTCACGG
TGGATGCTGGCCGTCACGATGCGATCCGCCCCGTACTTGTCCGCCAGCCACTTGTGCGCCTTCTCGAAGA
ACGCCGCCTGCTGTTCTTGGCTGGCCGACTTCCACCATTCCGGGCTGGCCGTCATGACGTACTCGACCGC
CAACACAGCGTCCTTGCGCCGCTTCTCTGGCAGCAACTCGCGCAGTCGGCCCATCGCTTCATCGGTGCTG
CTGGCCGCCCAGTGCTCGTTCTCTGGCGTCCTGCTGGCGTCAGCGTTGGGCGTCTCGCGCTCGCGGTAGG
CGTGCTTGAGACTGGCCGCCACGTTGCCCATTTTCGCCAGCTTCTTGCATCGCATGATCGCGTATGCCGC
CATGCCTGCCCCTCCCTTTTGGTGTCCAACCGGCTCGACGGGGGCAGCGCAAGGCGGTGCCTCCGGCGGG
CCACTCAATGCTTGAGTATACTCACTAGACTTTGCTTCGCAAAGTCGTGACCGCCTACGGCGGCTGCGGC
GCCCTACGGGCTTGCTCTCCGGGCTTCGCCCTGCGCGGTCGCTGCGCTCCCTTGCCAGCCCGTGGATATG
TGGACGATGGCCGCGAGCGGCCACCGGCTGGCTCGCTTCGCTCGGCCCGTGGACAACCCTGCTGGACAAG
CTGATGGACAGGCTGCGCCTGCCCACGAGCTTGACCACAGGGATTGCCCACCGGCTACCCAGCCTTCGAC
CACATACCCACCGGCTCCAACTGCGCGGCCTGCGGCCTTGCCCCATCAATTTTTTTAATTTTCTCTGGGG
AAAAGCCTCCGGCCTGCGGCCTGCGCGCTTCGCTTGCCGGTTGGACACCAAGTGGAAGGCGGGTCAAGGC
TCGCGCAGCGACCGCGCAGCGGCTTGGCCTTGACGCGCCTGGAACGACCCAAGCCTATGCGAGTGGGGGC
AGTCGAAGGCGAAGCCCGCCCGCCTGCCCCCCGAGCCTCACGGCGGCGAGTGCGGGGGTTCCAAGGGGGC
AGCGCCACCTTGGGCAAGGCCGAAGGCCGCGCAGTCGATCAACAAGCCCCGGAGGGGCCACTTTTTGCCG
GAGGGGGAGCCGCGCCGAAGGCGTGGGGGAACCCCGCAGGGGTGCCCTTCTTTGGGCACCAAAGAACTAG
ATATAGGGCGAAATGCGAAAGACTTAAAAATCAACAACTTAAAAAAGGGGGGTACGCAACAGCTCATTGC
GGCACCCCCCGCAATAGCTCATTGCGTAGGTTAAAGAAAATCTGTAATTGACTGCCACTTTTACGCAACG
CATAATTGTTGTCGCGCTGCCGAAAAGTTGCAGCTGATTGCGCATGGTGCCGCAACCGTGCGGCACCCTA
CCGCATGGAGATAAGCATGGCCACGCAGTCCAGAGAAATCGGCATTCAAGCCAAGAACAAGCCCGGTCAC
TGGGTGCAAACGGAACGCAAAGCGCATGAGGCGTGGGCCGGGCTTATTGCGAGGAAACCCACGGCGGCAA
TGCTGCTGCATCACCTCGTGGCGCAGATGGGCCACCAGAACGCCGTGGTGGTCAGCCAGAAGACACTTTC
CAAGCTCATCGGACGTTCTTTGCGGACGGTCCAATACGCAGTCAAGGACTTGGTGGCCGAGCGCTGGATC
TCCGTCGTGAAGCTCAACGGCCCCGGCACCGTGTCGGCCTACGTGGTCAATGACCGCGTGGCGTGGGGCC
AGCCCCGCGACCAGTTGCGCCTGTCGGTGTTCAGTGCCGCCGTGGTGGTTGATCACGACGACCAGGACGA
ATCGCTGTTGGGGCATGGCGACCTGCGCCGCATCCCGACCCTGTATCCGGGCGAGCAGCAACTACCGACC
GGCCCCGGCGAGGAGCCGCCCAGCCAGCCCGGCATTCCGGGCATGGAACCAGACCTGCCAGCCTTGACCG
AAACGGAGGAATGGGAACGGCGCGGGCAGCAGCGCCTGCCGATGCCCGATGAGCCGTGTTTTCTGGACGA
TGGCGAGCCGTTGGAGCCGCCGACACGGGTCACGCTGCCGCGCCGGTAGTACGTAAGAGGTTCCAACTTT
CACCATAATGAAATAAGATCACTACCGGGCGTATTTTTTGAGTTATCGAGATTTTCAGGAGCTAAGGAAG
CTAAAATGAAATCTAACAATGCGCTCATCGTCATCCTCGGCACCGTCACCCTGGATGCTGTAGGCATAGG
CTTGGTTATGCCGGTACTGCCGGGCCTCTTGCGGGATATCGTCCATTCCGACAGCATCGCCAGTCACTAT
GGCGTGCTGCTAGCGCTATATGCGTTGATGCAATTTCTATGCGCACCCGTTCTCGGAGCACTGTCCGACC
GCTTTGGCCGCCGCCCAGTCCTGCTCGCTTCGCTACTTGGAGCCACTATCGACTACGCGATCATGGCGAC
CACACCCGTCCTGTGGATCCTCTACGCCGGACGCATCGTGGCCGGCATCACCGGCGCCACAGGTGCGGTT
GCTGGCGCCTATATCGCCGACATCACCGATGGGGAAGATCGGGCTCGCCACTTCGGGCTCATGAGCGCTT
GTTTCGGCGTGGGTATGGTGGCAGGCCCCGTGGCCGGGGGACTGTTGGGCGCCATCTCCTTGCATGCACC
ATTCCTTGCGGCGGCGGTGCTCAACGGCCTCAACCTACTACTGGGCTGCTTCCTAATGCAGGAGTCGCAT
AAGGGAGAGCGTCGACCGATGCCCTTGAGAGCCTTCAACCCAGTCAGCTCCTTCCGGTGGGCGCGGGGCA
TGACTATCGTCGCCGCACTTATGACTGTCTTCTTTATCATGCAACTCGTAGGACAGGTGCCGGCAGCGCT
CTGGGTCATTTTCGGCGAGGACCGCTTTCGCTGGAGCGCGACGATGATCGGCCTGTCGCTTGCGGTATTC
GGAATCTTGCACGCCCTCGCTCAAGCCTTCGTCACTGGTCCCGCCACCAAACGTTTCGGCGAGAAGCAGG
CCATTATCGCCGGCATGGCGGCCGACGCGCTGGGCTACGTCTTGCTGGCGTTCGCGACGCGAGGCTGGAT
GGCCTTCCCCATTATGATTCTTCTCGCTTCCGGCGGCATCGGGATGCCCGCGTTGCAGGCCATGCTGTCC
AGGCAGGTAGATGACGACCATCAGGGACAGCTTCAAGGATCGCTCGCGGCTCTTACCAGCCTAACTTCGA
TCACTGGACCGCTGATCGTCACGGCGATTTATGCCGCCTCGGCGAGCACATGGAACGGGTTGGCATGGAT
TGTAGGCGCCGCCCTATACCTTGTCTGCCTCCCCGCGTTGCGTCGCGGTGCATGGAGCCGGGCCACCTCG
ACCTGAATGGAAGGGATCCCCCTCAAGTCAAAAGCCTCCGGTCGGAGGCTTTTGACTTTCTGCTATGGAG
GTCAGGTATGATTTTTATGACAACTTGACGGCTACATCATTCACTTTTTCTTCACAACCGGCACGGAACT
CGCTCGGGCTGGCCCCGGTGCATTTTTTAAATACCCGCGAGAAATAGAGTTGATCGTCAAAACCAACATT
GCGACCGACGGTGGCGATAGGCATCCGGGTGGTGCTCAAAAGCAGCTTCGCCTGGCTGATACGTTGGTCC
TCGCGCCAGCTTAAGACGCTAATCCCTAACTGCTGGCGGAAAAGATGTGACAGACGCGACGGCGACAAGC
AAACATGCTGTGCGACGCTGGCGATATCAAAATTGCTGTCTGCCAGGTGATCGCTGATGTACTGACAAGC
CTCGCGTACCCGATTATCCATCGGTGGATGGAGCGACTCGTTAATCGCTTCCATGCGCCGCAGTAACAAT
TGCTCAAGCAGATTTATCGCCAGCAGCTCCGAATAGCGCCCTTCCCCTTGCCCGGCGTTAATGATTTGCC
CAAACAGGTCGCTGAAATGCGGCTGGTGCGCTTCATCCGGGCGAAAGAACCCCGTATTGGCAAATATTGA
CGGCCAGTTAAGCCATTCATGCCAGTAGGCGCGCGGACGAAAGTAAACCCACTGGTGATACCATTCGCGA
GCCTCCGGATGACGACCGTAGTGATGAATCTCTCCTGGCGGGAACAGCAAAATATCACCCGGTCGGCAAA
CAAATTCTCGTCCCTGATTTTTCACCACCCCCTGACCGCGAATGGTGAGATTGAGAATATAACCTTTCAT
TCCCAGCGGTCGGTCGATAAAAAAATCGAGATAACCGTTGGCCTCAATCGGCGTTAAACCCGCCACCAGA
TGGGCATTAAACGAGTATCCCGGCAGCAGGGGATCATTTTGCGCTTCAGCCATACTTTTCATACTCCCGC
CATTCAGAGAAGAAACCAATTGTCCATATTGCATCAGACATTGCCGTCACTGCGTCTTTTACTGGCTCTT
CTCGCTAACCAAACCGGTAACCCCGCTTATTAAAAGCATTCTGTAACAAAGCGGGACCAAAGCCATGACA
AAAACGCGTAACAAAAGTGTCTATAATCACGGCAGAAAAGTCCACATTGATTATTTGCACGGCGTCACAC
TTTGCTATGCCATAGCATTTTTATCCATAAGATTAGCGGATCCTACCTGACGCTTTTTATCGCAACTCTC
TACTGTTTCTCCATACCCGTTTTTTTGGGCTAGAGAATTCGTC
Features (pLannotate 1.2.2; 8 found; start..end, strand, type, name):
     60..96      -  terminator     soxR terminator: bidirectional E. coli soxR transcription terminator
   1347..2116    +  rep_origin     pBBR1 oriV: replication origin of the broad-host-range plasmid pBBR1 from Bordetella bronchiseptica; requires the pBBR1 Rep protein for replication
   2117..2779    +  CDS            pBBR1 Rep: replication protein for the broad-host-range plasmid pBBR1 from Bordetella bronchiseptica
   2781..2875    +  promoter       cat promoter (fragment): promoter of the E. coli cat gene encoding chloramphenicol acetyltransferase
   2876..4063    +  CDS            tetA: TCR3_ECOLX - Experimental evidence at protein level: Swiss-Prot protein existence level 1. Resistance to tetracycline by an active tetracycline efflux. This is an energy-dependent process that decreases the accumulation of the antibiotic in whole cells. This protein functions as a metal- tetracycline/H(+) antiporter. From Escherichia coli. This protein is used as a marker in many commonly used cloning vectors, such as pBR322 and pACYC184.
   4086..4117    -  terminator     tonB terminator: bidirectional E. coli tonB-P14 transcription terminator
   4145..5023    -  CDS            araC: L-arabinose regulatory protein; araC
   5050..5334    +  promoter       araBAD promoter: araBAD; promoter of the L-arabinose operon of E. coli; the araC regulatory gene is transcribed in the opposite direction (Guzman et al., 1995)
