[The description below was written by a language model from this plasmid's Addgene catalogue record and pLannotate feature annotations shown in this document.]
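Description:
pBMTB-4 is a 5,363 bp empty bacterial expression backbone from a set of broad-host-range vectors developed for stable genomic library construction. It replicates through the pBBR1 system from Bordetella bronchiseptica: the annotated pBBR1 oriV sits immediately upstream of the pBBR1 Rep coding sequence, whose product the origin requires. This allows maintenance in a range of Gram-negative hosts beyond E. coli. The copy number is recorded as unknown. Selection is by tetracycline, conferred by a tetA efflux pump gene (a metal-tetracycline/H+ antiporter of the type used in pBR322 and pACYC184). In the annotation, tetA directly follows a fragment of the cat promoter, which presumably drives its expression.

The expression module is the arabinose-inducible system. araC, the L-arabinose regulatory protein, is encoded on the reverse strand and diverges from the araBAD promoter, so transcription into the cloning region is repressed without arabinose and activated when it is added. The promoter lies near the end of the numbered sequence and, on the circular map, faces a bidirectional soxR terminator just past the origin of numbering. A bidirectional tonB terminator separates the tetA and araC units. This flanking by terminators is consistent with insulating cloned DNA from read-through transcription, a feature that helps keep library inserts stable.

No insert is present. The record lists XbaI and EcoRV as the 5′ and 3′ cloning sites for restriction-based insertion. The region between roughly positions 100 and 1,350 carries no annotated features. The repository's quality-control sequencing showed a 4 bp gap relative to the depositor's sequence, which the depositing lab does not expect to affect function.
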