Addgene plasmid #22825: pBMTB-4
Purpose: (Empty Backbone)
Depositing lab: Ryan Gill. Depositing organization: University of Colorado, Boulder. Publication: Broad host range vectors for stable genomic library construction. Lynch MD, Gill RT. Biotechnol Bioeng. 2006 May 5. 94(1):151-8. 10.1002/bit.20836 PubMed 16496398.
Backbone
  Vector backbone: pBMTB-4
  Backbone size (bp): 5363
  Vector type: Bacterial Expression
Growth in bacteria
  Bacterial resistance: Tetracycline, 10 μg/mL
  Growth temperature: 37°C
  Growth strain: DH5alpha
  Copy number: Unknown
Gene/Insert
  Gene/Insert name: None
  Cloning method: Restriction Enzyme; 5′ cloning site XbaI (unknown if destroyed); 3′ cloning site EcoRV (unknown if destroyed)
  Sequencing primers: 5′ ccatacccgtttttttgggc
Terms and licenses: Academic/Nonprofit Terms; Industry Terms: Not Available to Industry
Depositor comments: Addgene's QC sequence shows a 4bp gap with the depositor's provided sequence. The lab does not believe this affects the plasmid activity.
How to cite: pBMTB-4 was a gift from Ryan Gill (Addgene plasmid # 22825 ; http://n2t.net/addgene:22825 ; RRID:Addgene_22825)
