>Addgene plasmid #22825 | pBMTB-4 | addgene partial sequence | sequence record 28832 | 22825 with pBRrevBam
GATGCGTCCGGCGTANAGGATCCACAGGACGGGTGTGGTCGCCANNATCGCGTAGTCGATAGTGGCTCCA
AGTAGCGAAGCGAGCAGGACTGGGCGGCGGCCAAAGCGGTCGGACAGTGCTCCGAGAACGGGTGCGCATA
GAAATTGCATCAACGCATATAGCGCTAGCAGCACGCCATAGTGACTGGCGATGCTGTCGGAATGGACGAT
ATCCCGCAAGAGGCCCGGCAGTACCGGCATAACCAAGCCTATGCCTACAGCATCCAGGGTGACGGTGCCG
AGGATGACGATGAGTGCATTGTTAGATTTCATTTTAGCTTCTTAGCTCCTGAAAATCTCGATAACTCAAA
AAATACGCCCGGTAGTGATCTTATTTCATTATGGTGAAAGTTGGAACCTCTTACGTACGGCGCGGCAGCG
TGACCCGTGTCGGCGGCTCCAACGGCTCGCCATCGTCCAGAAAACACGGCTCATCGGGCATCGGCAGGCG
CTGCTGCCCGCGCCGTTCCCATTCCTCCGTTTCGGTCAAGGCTGGCAGGTCTGGTTCCATGCCCGGAATG
CCGGGCTGGCTGGGCGGCTCCTCGCCGGGGCCGGTCGGTAGTTGCTGCTCGCCCGGATACAGGGTCGGGA
